>Addgene plasmid #180666 | pMYT013 | addgene full sequence | sequence record 369810 | Addgene NGS Result
AGTCGGTCTCAAACGAGCTCGTACCGTTCCCTATCAGTGATAGAGATAGCTCGTAAGGTTCCCTATCAGT
GATAGAGAGGTGTAAGAGATTCCCTATCAGTGATAGAGAGATCACCTTGCACTCCCTATCAGTGATAGAG
ACAAGAGCTGGAATCCCTATCAGTGATAGAGATACAATATCACTTCTTTATTCAATAATATTTATATAAG
CGCTGATGTTTTGCTAAGTCGAGGTTAGTATGGCTTCATCTCTCATGAGAATAAGAACAACAACAAATAG
AGCAAGCAAATTCGAGATTACCAAAAAGATCTATGTGAGACCAGACCAATAAAAAACGCCCGGCGGCAAC
CGAGCGTTCTGAACAAATCCAGATGGAGTTCTGAGGTCATTACTGGATCTATCAACAGGAGTCCAAGCGA
GCTCGATATCAAATTACGCCCCGCCCTGCCACTCATCGCAGTACTGTTGTAATTCATTAAGCATTCTGCC
GACATGGAAGCCATCACAAACGGCATGATGAACCTGAATCGCCAGCGGCATCAGCACCTTGTCGCCTTGC
GTATAATATTTGCCCATGGTGAAAACGGGGGCGAAGAAGTTGTCCATATTGGCCACGTTTAAATCAAAAC
TGGTGAAACTCACCCAGGGATTGGCTGAAACGAAAAACATATTCTCAATAAACCCTTTAGGGAAATAGGC
CAGGTTTTCACCGTAACACGCCACATCTTGCGAATATATGTGTAGAAACTGCCGGAAATCGTCGTGGTAT
TCACTCCAGAGCGATGAAAACGTTTCAGTTTGCTCATGGAAAACGGTGTAACAAGGGTGAACACTATCCC
ATATCACCAGCTCACCGTCTTTCATTGCCATACGAAATTCCGGATGAGCATTCATCAGGCGGGCAAGAAT
GTGAATAAAGGCCGGATAAAACTTGTGCTTATTTTTCTTTACGGTCTTTAAAAAGGCCGTAATATCCAGC
TGAACGGTCTGGTTATAGGTACATTGAGCAACTGACTGAAATGCCTCAAAATGTTCTTTACGATGCCATT
GGGATATATCAACGGTGGTATATCCAGTGATTTTTTTCTCCATTTTAGCTTCCTTAGCTCCTGAAAATCT
CGATAACTCAAAAAATACGCCCGGTAGTGATCTTATTTCATTATGGTGAAAGTTGGAACCTCTTACGTGC
CCGATCAATCATGACCAAAATCCCTTAACGTGAGTTTTCGTTCCACTGAGCGTCAGACCCCGTAGAAAAG
ATCAAAGGATCTTCTTGAGATCCTTTTTTTCTGCGCGTAATCTGCTGCTTGCAAACAAAAAAACCACCGC
TACCAGCGGTGGTTTGTTTGCCGGATCAAGAGCTACCAACTCTTTTTCCGAAGGTAACTGGCTTCAGCAG
AGCGCAGATACCAAATACTGTTCTTCTAGTGTAGCCGTAGTTAGGCCACCACTTCAAGAACTCTGTAGCA
CCGCCTACATACCTCGCTCTGCTAATCCTGTTACCAGTGGCTGCTGCCAGTGGCGATAAGTCGTGTCTTA
CCGGGTTGGACTCAAGACGATAGTTACCGGATAAGGCGCAGCGGTCGGGCTGAACGGGGGGTTCGTGCAC
ACAGCCCAGCTTGGAGCGAACGACCTACACCGAACTGAGATACCTACAGCGTGAGCTATGAGAAAGCGCC
ACGCTTCCCGAAGGGAGAAAGGCGGACAGGTATCCGGTAAGCGGCAGGGTCGGAACAGGAGAGCGCACGA
GGGAGCTTCCAGGGGGAAACGCCTGGTATCTTTATAGTCCTGTCGGGTTTCGCCACCTCTGACTTGAGCG
TCGATTTTTGTGATGCTCGTCAGGGGGGCGGAGCCTATGGAAAAACGCCAGCAACGCGGCCTTTTTACGG
TTCCTGGCCTTTTGCTGGCCTTTTGCTCACATGTTCTTTCCTGCGTTATCCCCTGATTCTGTGGATAACC
GT
Features (pLannotate 1.2.2; 9 found; start..end, strand, type, name):
     28..48      +  promoter       PLtetO-1 promoter (fragment): modified phage lambda PL promoter with tet operator sites (Lutz and Bujard, 1997)
     60..78      +  promoter       PLtetO-1 promoter (fragment): modified phage lambda PL promoter with tet operator sites (Lutz and Bujard, 1997)
     91..109     +  promoter       PLtetO-1 promoter (fragment): modified phage lambda PL promoter with tet operator sites (Lutz and Bujard, 1997)
    120..141     +  promoter       tetR/tetA promoters (fragment): tetR; overlapping promoters for bacterial tetR and tetA
    153..175     +  promoter       PLtetO-1 promoter (fragment): modified phage lambda PL promoter with tet operator sites (Lutz and Bujard, 1997)
    329..363     -  terminator     lambda t0 terminator: minimal transcription terminator from phage lambda (Scholtissek and Grosse, 1987)
    437..1093    -  CDS            cat: CAT_ECOLX - Experimental evidence at protein level: Swiss-Prot protein existence level 1. This enzyme is an effector of chloramphenicol resistance in bacteria. From Escherichia coli. This protein is used as a marker in many commonly used cloning vectors, such as pACYC184.
   1094..1191    -  promoter       cat promoter: promoter of the E. coli cat gene encoding chloramphenicol acetyltransferase
   1275..1863    +  rep_origin     ori: high-copy-number ColE1/pMB1/pBR322/pUC origin of replication
