[The description below was written by a language model from this plasmid's Addgene catalogue record and pLannotate feature annotations shown in this document.]
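Description:
pMYT013 is a small (about 2 kb) part-storage plasmid from the Multiplex Yeast Toolkit (MYT), an extension of the Yeast Toolkit (YTK) modular cloning system for engineering Saccharomyces cerevisiae. It is built on the pYTK001 part entry backbone and carries no yeast origin or yeast marker. It is a purely bacterial vector, maintained in E. coli through a high-copy ColE1/pUC-type origin. Selection is with chloramphenicol via the cat gene, which is driven by its native promoter and followed by a lambda t0 terminator.

The payload is pTet5, a synthetic promoter formatted as a Type 2 part, the position reserved for promoters in the YTK/MYT assembly hierarchy. The automated annotation detects five short, regularly spaced matches near the start of the sequence, labelled as fragments of the PLtetO-1 or tetR/tetA promoters. These hits most likely reflect five tandem tet operator sites rather than functional bacterial promoters, which fits the "5" in the part name. About 150 bp between the last operator match and the terminator is unannotated. It presumably contains a minimal yeast core promoter, but the record does not identify it, nor does it state which Tet-based regulator the promoter is meant to respond to.

In use, the part would be released by Golden Gate (Type IIS) assembly and joined with compatible coding sequence, terminator and connector parts to build tetracycline- or doxycycline-responsive transcription units for yeast. The restriction sites and overhangs are not annotated in the feature table.
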