Addgene plasmid #180666: pMYT013
Purpose: Encodes pTet5 as a Type 2 part to be used in the Dueber YTK and Ellis MYT systems
Depositing lab: Tom Ellis. Depositing organization: Imperial College London. Publication: A Multiplex MoClo Toolkit for Extensive and Flexible Engineering of Saccharomyces cerevisiae. Shaw WM, Khalil AS, Ellis T. ACS Synth Biol. 2023 Nov 6. doi: 10.1021/acssynbio.3c00423. PubMed 37930278.
Backbone
  Vector backbone: pYTK001
  Backbone manufacturer: John Dueber
  Vector type: Synthetic Biology
Growth in bacteria
  Bacterial resistance: Chloramphenicol, 25 μg/mL
  Growth temperature: 37°C
  Growth strain: DH5alpha
  Copy number: High Copy
Gene/Insert
  Gene/Insert name: pTet5
  Species: Synthetic
  Cloning method: Restriction Enzyme; 5′ cloning site Unknown (unknown if destroyed)
Terms and licenses: Academic/Nonprofit Terms; Industry Terms: Not Available to Industry
How to cite: pMYT013 was a gift from Tom Ellis (Addgene plasmid # 180666 ; http://n2t.net/addgene:180666 ; RRID:Addgene_180666)
